Addgene plasmid #140088: pLenti-FlaviA-GFP-puro
Purpose: Fluorescence activatable reporter of flavivirus NS2B-NS3 protease activity
Depositing lab: Jorge Luis Arias-Arias. Depositing organization: Universidad de Costa Rica. Publication: A fluorescence activatable reporter of flavivirus NS2B-NS3 protease activity enables live imaging of infection in single cells and viral plaques. Arias-Arias JL, MacPherson DJ, Hill ME, Hardy JA, Mora-Rodriguez R. J Biol Chem. 2020 Jan 9. pii: RA119.011319. doi: 10.1074/jbc.RA119.011319. PubMed 31919100.
Backbone
  Vector backbone: pLenti-puro (Addgene Plasmid #39481)
  Backbone manufacturer: Invitrogen modified by Ie-Ming Shih
  Backbone size w/o insert (bp): 7057
  Total vector size (bp): 7912
  Modifications to backbone: Removal of SpeI, BamHI, EcoRI, PstI, and EcoRV restriction sites
  Vector type: Mammalian Expression, Lentiviral ; Low expression
  Selectable markers: Puromycin
Growth in bacteria
  Bacterial resistance: Ampicillin, 100 μg/mL
  Growth temperature: 37°C
  Growth strain: NEB Stable
  Copy number: Low Copy
Gene/Insert
  Gene/Insert name: FlaviA-GFP
  Insert size (bp): 855
  Promoter: CMV
  Tag / fusion protein: GFP (N terminal on insert); 6XHis tag (N terminal on insert)
  Cloning method: Restriction Enzyme; 5′ cloning site SpeI (destroyed during cloning); 3′ cloning site XhoI (not destroyed)
  Sequencing primers: 5′ CMV-fwd; 3′ BGH-Rev
Terms and licenses: Academic/Nonprofit Terms; Industry Terms: Not Available to Industry
Depositor comments: The FlaviA-GFP reporter is not suitable for transient transfection as the reporter has a basal background that makes it sensitive to the levels of expression: If the expression is too high the background will mask the signal produced by the reporter - If the expression is too low you won’t detect enough signal over the background. Our recommendation is to use the pLenti-FlaviA-GFP-puro construct to pack lentiviral particles with the psPAX2 (Addgene #12260) and pMD2.G (Addgene #12259) plasmids, generate stable cell lines and sort cell subpopulations with different levels of the reporter's basal background before testing them. The best reporter cells will be those with the highest signal-to-noise ratio upon flavivirus infection.
How to cite: pLenti-FlaviA-GFP-puro was a gift from Jorge Luis Arias-Arias (Addgene plasmid # 140088 ; http://n2t.net/addgene:140088 ; RRID:Addgene_140088)
