[The description below was written by a language model from this plasmid's Addgene catalogue record and pLannotate feature annotations shown in this document.]
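Description:
pLenti-FlaviA-GFP-puro is a self-inactivating HIV-1-based lentiviral transfer plasmid built on a modified pLenti-puro backbone, designed to deliver a fluorescence-activatable reporter of flavivirus NS2B-NS3 protease activity into mammalian cells. In bacteria it is maintained through a ColE1/pUC-type origin and ampicillin resistance, and an f1 origin is also present. The catalogue lists it as low copy even though the annotated origin is of the high-copy type. The viral genome is transcribed from an RSV promoter fused to a truncated 5' LTR. It carries the Ψ packaging signal with an adjoining gag fragment and the Rev response element, and it ends in a ΔU3 3' LTR followed by an SV40 polyadenylation signal.

Between the LTRs, the CMV enhancer/promoter, followed by two short tet-operator-like matches, drives the FlaviA-GFP open reading frame. This consists of an N-terminal 6xHis tag, a GFP (annotated as yEGFP by similarity), and a short downstream segment matching part of the influenza M2 protein. The record does not explain the activation mechanism or annotate the protease cleavage site. The arrangement suggests that the appended C-terminal peptide keeps GFP dim until it is cleaved away by the viral protease. A backbone V5 tag lies further downstream, and whether it is translated is not stated. A separate SV40 promoter–PuroR cassette allows puromycin selection of transduced cells.

The two feature tables, one from the depositor sequence and one from repository sequencing, agree apart from a different start point and a three-nucleotide length difference. The depositor notes that the reporter has a basal background, so signal quality depends on expression level and transient transfection is unsuitable. The intended use is to package virus with separate packaging and envelope plasmids, make stable lines, and sort subpopulations for the best signal-to-noise ratio on flavivirus infection, for live imaging of infected cells and viral plaques.
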