Features (pLannotate 1.2.2; 34 found; start..end, strand, type, name):
      1..121     +  rep_origin     RSF ori (fragment): Plasmids containing the RSF 1030 origin of replication can be propagated in E. coli cells that contain additional plasmids with compatible origins.
    123..215     +  CDS            lacI (fragment): lac repressor; lacI; The lac repressor binds to the lac operator to inhibit transcription in E. coli. This inhibition can be relieved by adding lactose or isopropyl-β-D-thiogalactopyranoside (IPTG).
    228..249     +  protein_bind   CAP binding site: CAP binding activates transcription in the presence of cAMP. E. coli catabolite activator protein
    264..294     +  promoter       lac promoter: promoter for the E. coli lac operon
    302..318     +  protein_bind   lac operator: The lac repressor binds to the lac operator to inhibit transcription in E. coli. This inhibition can be relieved by adding lactose or isopropyl-β-D-thiogalactopyranoside (IPTG). lac repressor encoded by lacI
    363..381     +  promoter       T3 promoter: promoter for bacteriophage T3 RNA polymerase
    409..635     +  promoter       RSV promoter: Rous sarcoma virus enhancer/promoter
    636..816     +  LTR            5' LTR (truncated): truncated 5' long terminal repeat (LTR) from HIV-1
    863..988     +  misc_feature   HIV-1 Ψ: packaging signal of human immunodeficiency virus type 1
    972..1335    +  CDS            HIV-1 gag (fragment): gag protein from human immunodeficiency virus 1; gag
   1481..1714    +  misc_feature   RRE: The Rev response element (RRE) of HIV-1 allows for Rev-dependent mRNA export from the nucleus to the cytoplasm.
   2091..2191    +  CDS            Rev (fragment): human immunodeficiency virus 1 (HIV-1) Rev protein; rev; enhances nuclear export of unspliced and incompletely spliced viral mRNAs
   2192..2212    -  misc_feature   MCS (fragment): pBluescript multiple cloning site
   2223..2524    +  enhancer       CMV enhancer: human cytomegalovirus immediate early enhancer
   2525..2728    +  promoter       CMV promoter: human cytomegalovirus (CMV) immediate early promoter
   2730..2749    +  promoter       PLtetO-1 promoter (fragment): modified phage lambda PL promoter with tet operator sites (Lutz and Bujard, 1997)
   2751..2770    +  promoter       PLtetO-1 promoter (fragment): modified phage lambda PL promoter with tet operator sites (Lutz and Bujard, 1997)
   2788..2810    +  RBS            RBS: efficient ribosome binding site from bacteriophage T7 gene 10 (Olins and Rangwala, 1989)
   2830..2847    +  CDS            6xHis: 6xHis affinity tag
   2848..3564    +  CDS            yEGFP: yEGFP is a fluorescent protein published in 1997.
   3592..3672    +  CDS            M (fragment): M2_I40A0 - Also known as M2. Experimental evidence at protein level: Swiss-Prot protein existence level 1. Forms a proton-selective ion channel that is necessary for the efficient release of the viral genome during virus entry. After attaching to the cell surface, the virion enters the cell by endocytosis. Acidification of the endosome triggers M2 ion channel activity. The influx of protons into virion interior is believed to disrupt interactions between the viral ribonucleoprotein (RNP), matrix protein 1 (M1), and lipid bilayers, thereby freeing the viral genome from interaction with viral pr
   3704..3745    +  CDS            V5 tag: epitope tag from simian virus 5
   3829..4158    +  promoter       SV40 promoter: SV40 enhancer and early promoter
   4168..4767    +  CDS            PuroR: puromycin N-acetyltransferase; pac from Streptomyces alboniger; confers resistance to puromycin
   4757..4837    +  CDS            nef (fragment): NEF_HV1Z2 - Experimental evidence at protein level: Swiss-Prot protein existence level 1. Extracellular Nef protein targets CD4(+) T-lymphocytes for apoptosis by interacting with CXCR4 surface receptors. From Human immunodeficiency virus type 1 group M subtype D (isolate Z2/CDC-Z34) (HIV-1).
   4839..5072    +  LTR            3' LTR (ΔU3): self-inactivating 3' long terminal repeat (LTR) from HIV-1
   5144..5265    +  polyA_signal   SV40 poly(A) signal: SV40 polyadenylation signal
   5305..5440    +  rep_origin     SV40 ori: SV40 origin of replication
   5461..5479    -  promoter       T7 promoter: promoter for bacteriophage T7 RNA polymerase
   5487..5642    +  CDS            lacZα (fragment): LacZα fragment of β-galactosidase; lacZ fragment
   5647..6075    +  rep_origin     f1 ori (sequence partly withheld): f1 bacteriophage origin of replication; arrow indicates direction of (+) strand synthesis
   6128..6232    +  promoter       AmpR promoter: bla
   6233..7093    +  CDS            AmpR: β-lactamase; bla; confers resistance to ampicillin, carbenicillin, and related antibiotics
   7264..7852    +  rep_origin     ori: high-copy-number ColE1/pMB1/pBR322/pUC origin of replication
>Addgene plasmid #140088 | pLenti-FlaviA-GFP-puro | depositor full sequence | sequence record 271480 | CMV-fwd
TTCTTTCCTGCGTTATCCCCTGATTCTGTGGATAACCGTATTACCGCCTTTGAGTGAGCTGATACCGCTC
GCCGCAGCCGAACGACCGAGCGCAGCGAGTCAGTGAGCGAGGAAGCGGAAGAGCGCCCAATACGCAAACC
GCCTCTCCCCGCGCGTTGGCCGATTCATTAATGCAGCTGGCACGACAGGTTTCCCGACTGGAAAGCGGGC
AGTGAGCGCAACGCAATTAATGTGAGTTAGCTCACTCATTAGGCACCCCAGGCTTTACACTTTATGCTTC
CGGCTCGTATGTTGTGTGGAATTGTGAGCGGATAACAATTTCACACAGGAAACAGCTATGACCATGATTA
CGCCAAGCGCGCAATTAACCCTCACTAAAGGGAACAAAAGCTGGAGCTGCAAGCTTAATGTAGTCTTATG
CAATACTCTTGTAGTCTTGCAACATGGTAACGATGAGTTAGCAACATGCCTTACAAGGAGAGAAAAAGCA
CCGTGCATGCCGATTGGTGGAAGTAAGGTGGTACGATCGTGCCTTATTAGGAAGGCAACAGACGGGTCTG
ACATGGATTGGACGAACCACTGAATTGCCGCATTGCAGAGATATTGTATTTAAGTGCCTAGCTCGATACA
TAAACGGGTCTCTCTGGTTAGACCAGATCTGAGCCTGGGAGCTCTCTGGCTAACTAGGGAACCCACTGCT
TAAGCCTCAATAAAGCTTGCCTTGAGTGCTTCAAGTAGTGTGTGCCCGTCTGTTGTGTGACTCTGGTAAC
TAGAGATCCCTCAGACCCTTTTAGTCAGTGTGGAAAATCTCTAGCAGTGGCGCCCGAACAGGGACTTGAA
AGCGAAAGGGAAACCAGAGGAGCTCTCTCGACGCAGGACTCGGCTTGCTGAAGCGCGCACGGCAAGAGGC
GAGGGGCGGCGACTGGTGAGTACGCCAAAAATTTTGACTAGCGGAGGCTAGAAGGAGAGAGATGGGTGCG
AGAGCGTCAGTATTAAGCGGGGGAGAATTAGATCGCGATGGGAAAAAATTCGGTTAAGGCCAGGGGGAAA
GAAAAAATATAAATTAAAACATATAGTATGGGCAAGCAGGGAGCTAGAACGATTCGCAGTTAATCCTGGC
CTGTTAGAAACATCAGAAGGCTGTAGACAAATACTGGGACAGCTACAACCATCCCTTCAGACAGGATCAG
AAGAACTTAGATCATTATATAATACAGTAGCAACCCTCTATTGTGTGCATCAAAGGATAGAGATAAAAGA
CACCAAGGAAGCTTTAGACAAGATAGAGGAAGAGCAAAACAAAAGTAAGACCACCGCACAGCAAGCGGCC
GCTGATCTTCAGACCTGGAGGAGGAGATATGAGGGACAATTGGAGAAGTGAATTATATAAATATAAAGTA
GTAAAAATTGAACCATTAGGAGTAGCACCCACCAAGGCAAAGAGAAGAGTGGTGCAGAGAGAAAAAAGAG
CAGTGGGAATAGGAGCTTTGTTCCTTGGGTTCTTGGGAGCAGCAGGAAGCACTATGGGCGCAGCGTCAAT
GACGCTGACGGTACAGGCCAGACAATTATTGTCTGGTATAGTGCAGCAGCAGAACAATTTGCTGAGGGCT
ATTGAGGCGCAACAGCATCTGTTGCAACTCACAGTCTGGGGCATCAAGCAGCTCCAGGCAAGAATCCTGG
CTGTGGAAAGATACCTAAAGGATCAACAGCTCCTGGGGATTTGGGGTTGCTCTGGAAAACTCATTTGCAC
CACTGCTGTGCCTTGGAATGCTAGTTGGAGTAATAAATCTCTGGAACAGATTTGGAATCACACGACCTGG
ATGGAGTGGGACAGAGAAATTAACAATTACACAAGCTTAATACACTCCTTAATTGAAGAATCGCAAAACC
AGCAAGAAAAGAATGAACAAGAATTATTGGAATTAGATAAATGGGCAAGTTTGTGGAATTGGTTTAACAT
AACAAATTGGCTGTGGTATATAAAATTATTCATAATGATAGTAGGAGGCTTGGTAGGTTTAAGAATAGTT
TTTGCTGTACTTTCTATAGTGAATAGAGTTAGGCAGGGATATTCACCATTATCGTTTCAGACCCACCTCC
CAACCCCGAGGGGACCCGACAGGCCCGAAGGAATAGAAGAAGAAGGTGGAGAGAGAGACAGAGACAGATC
CATTCGATTAGTGAACGGATCTCGACGGTATCGATAAGCTTGGGAGTTCCGCTTACATAACTTACGGTAA
ATGGCCCGCCTGGCTGACCGCCCAACGACCCCCGCCCATTGACGTCAATAATGACGTATGTTCCCATAGT
AACGCCAATAGGGACTTTCCATTGACGTCAATGGGTGGAGTATTTACGGTAAACTGCCCACTTGGCAGTA
CATCAAGTGTATCATATGCCAAGTACGCCCCCTATTGACGTCAATGACGGTAAATGGCCCGCCTGGCATT
ATGCCCAGTACATGACCTTATGGGACTTTCCTACTTGGCAGTACATCTACGTATTAGTCATCGCTATTAC
CATGGTGATGCGGTTTTGGCAGTACATCAATGGGCGTGGATAGCGGTTTGACTCACGGGGATTTCCAAGT
CTCCACCCCATTGACGTCAATGGGAGTTTGTTTTGGCACCAAAATCAACGGGACTTTCCAAAATGTCGTA
ACAACTCCGCCCCATTGACGCAAATGGGCGGTAGGCGTGTACGGTGGGAGGTCTATATAAGCAGAGCTCT
CCCTATCAGTGATAGAGATCTCCCTATCAGTGATAGAGATCGTCGACTAGAAATAATTTTGTTTAACTTT
AAGAAGGAGATATACATATGATGGCTAGCCACCATCACCATCACCATATGGTGAGCAAGGGCGAGGAGCT
GTTCACCGGGGTGGTGCCCATCCTGGTCGAGCTGGACGGCGACGTAAACGGCCACAAGTTCAGCGTGTCC
GGCGAGGGCGAGGGCGATGCCACCTACGGCAAGCTGACCCTGAAGTTCATCTGCACCACCGGCAAGCTGC
CCGTGCCCTGGCCCACCCTCGTGACCACCTTCACCTACGGCGTGCAGTGCTTCAGCCGCTACCCCGACCA
CATGAAGCAGCACGACTTCTTCAAGTCCGCCATGCCCGAAGGCTACGTCCAGGAGCGCACCATCTTCTTC
AAGGACGACGGCAACTACAAGACCCGCGCCGAGGTGAAGTTCGAGGGCGACACCCTGGTGAACCGCATCG
AGCTGAAGGGCATCGACTTCAAGGAGGACGGCAACATCCTGGGGCACAAGCTGGAGTACAACTACAACAG
CCACAACGTCTATATCATGGCCGACAAGCAGAAGAACGGCATCAAGGTGAACTTCAAGATCCGCCACAAC
ATCGAGGACGGCAGCGTGCAGCTCGCCGACCACTACCAGCAGAACACCCCCATCGGCGACGGCCCCGTGC
TGCTGCCCGACAACCACTACCTGAGCACCCAGTCCGCCCTGAGCAAAGACCCCAACGAGAAGCGCGATCA
CATGGTCCTGCTGGAGTTCGTGACCGCCGCCGGGATCACTCACGGCATGGACGAGCTCGCCAAGGCTGCG
CAGCGTCGTGGTAGGATAGGTAATGATTCGTCAGACCCTCTGGTCGTGGCTGCCTCCATTATTGGTATTC
TGCACCTGATCCTGTGGATTCTGGATCGTCTGTAACTCGAGTCTAGAGGGCCCGCGGTTCGAAGGTAAGC
CTATCCCTAACCCTCTCCTCGGTCTCGATTCTACGCGTACCGGTCATCATCACCATCACCATTGAGTTTA
AACCTGCTGATCAGCCTCGACTGTGCCTTCTAGTCGACCCTGTGGAATGTGTGTCAGTTAGGGTGTGGAA
AGTCCCCAGGCTCCCCAGCAGGCAGAAGTATGCAAAGCATGCATCTCAATTAGTCAGCAACCAGGTGTGG
AAAGTCCCCAGGCTCCCCAGCAGGCAGAAGTATGCAAAGCATGCATCTCAATTAGTCAGCAACCATAGTC
CCGCCCCTAACTCCGCCCATCCCGCCCCTAACTCCGCCCAGTTCCGCCCATTCTCCGCCCCATGGCTGAC
TAATTTTTTTTATTTATGCAGAGGCCGAGGCCGCCTCGGCCTCTGAGCTATTCCAGAAGTAGTGAGGAGG
CTTTTTTGGAGGCCTAGGCTTTTGCAAAAAGCTTACCATGACCGAGTACAAGCCCACGGTGCGCCTCGCC
ACCCGCGACGACGTCCCCAGGGCCGTACGCACCCTCGCCGCCGCGTTCGCCGACTACCCCGCCACGCGCC
ACACCGTCGATCCGGACCGCCACATCGAGCGGGTCACCGAGCTGCAAGAACTCTTCCTCACGCGCGTCGG
GCTCGACATCGGCAAGGTGTGGGTCGCGGACGACGGCGCCGCGGTGGCGGTCTGGACCACGCCGGAGAGC
GTCGAAGCGGGGGCGGTGTTCGCCGAGATCGGCCCGCGCATGGCCGAGTTGAGCGGTTCCCGGCTGGCCG
CGCAGCAACAGATGGAAGGCCTCCTGGCGCCGCACCGGCCCAAGGAGCCCGCGTGGTTCCTGGCCACCGT
CGGCGTCTCGCCCGACCACCAGGGCAAGGGTCTGGGCAGCGCCGTCGTGCTCCCCGGAGTGGAGGCGGCC
GAGCGCGCCGGGGTGCCCGCCTTCCTGGAGACCTCCGCGCCCCGCAACCTCCCCTTCTACGAGCGGCTCG
GCTTCACCGTCACCGCCGACGTCGAGGTGCCCGAAGGACCGCGCACCTGGTGCATGACCCGCAAGCCCGG
TGCCTGAGGTACCTTTAAGACCAATGACTTACAAGGCAGCTGTAGATCTTAGCCACTTTTTAAAAGAAAA
GGGGGGACTGGAAGGGCTAATTCACTCCCAACGAAGACAAGATCTGCTTTTTGCTTGTACTGGGTCTCTC
TGGTTAGACCAGATCTGAGCCTGGGAGCTCTCTGGCTAACTAGGGAACCCACTGCTTAAGCCTCAATAAA
GCTTGCCTTGAGTGCTTCAAGTAGTGTGTGCCCGTCTGTTGTGTGACTCTGGTAACTAGAGATCCCTCAG
ACCCTTTTAGTCAGTGTGGAAAATCTCTAGCAGTAGTAGTTCATGTCATCTTATTATTCAGTATTTATAA
CTTGCAAAGAAATGAATATCAGAGAGTGAGAGGAACTTGTTTATTGCAGCTTATAATGGTTACAAATAAA
GCAATAGCATCACAAATTTCACAAATAAAGCATTTTTTTCACTGCATTCTAGTTGTGGTTTGTCCAAACT
CATCAATGTATCTTATCATGTCTGGCTCTAGCTATCCCGCCCCTAACTCCGCCCATCCCGCCCCTAACTC
CGCCCAGTTCCGCCCATTCTCCGCCCCATGGCTGACTAATTTTTTTTATTTATGCAGAGGCCGAGGCCGC
CTCGGCCTCTGAGCTATTCCAGAAGTAGTGAGGAGGCTTTTTTGGAGGCCTAGGGACGTACCCAATTCGC
CCTATAGTGAGTCGTATTACGCGCGCTCACTGGCCGTCGTTTTACAACGTCGTGACTGGGAAAACCCTGG
CGTTACCCAACTTAATCGCCTTGCAGCACATCCCCCTTTCGCCAGCTGGCGTAATAGCGAAGAGGCCCGC
ACCGATCGCCCTTCCCAACAGTTGCGCAGCCTGAATGGCGAATGGG
[124 nt withheld, positions 5647-5770]
C
[91 nt withheld, positions 5772-5862]
A
[49 nt withheld, positions 5864-5912]
CCTTTGACGTTGGAGTCCACGTTCTTT
[37 nt withheld, positions 5940-5976]
ACCCTATCTCGGTCTATTCTTTTGATTTATAAGGGATTTTGCCGATTTCGGCCTATTGGTTAAAAAATGA
GCTGATTTAACAAAAATTTAACGCGAATTTTAACAAAATATTAACGCTTACAATTTAGGTGGCACTTTTC
GGGGAAATGTGCGCGGAACCCCTATTTGTTTATTTTTCTAAATACATTCAAATATGTATCCGCTCATGAG
ACAATAACCCTGATAAATGCTTCAATAATATTGAAAAAGGAAGAGTATGAGTATTCAACATTTCCGTGTC
GCCCTTATTCCCTTTTTTGCGGCATTTTGCCTTCCTGTTTTTGCTCACCCAGAAACGCTGGTGAAAGTAA
AAGATGCTGAAGATCAGTTGGGTGCACGAGTGGGTTACATCGAACTGGATCTCAACAGCGGTAAGATCCT
TGAGAGTTTTCGCCCCGAAGAACGTTTTCCAATGATGAGCACTTTTAAAGTTCTGCTATGTGGCGCGGTA
TTATCCCGTATTGACGCCGGGCAAGAGCAACTCGGTCGCCGCATACACTATTCTCAGAATGACTTGGTTG
AGTACTCACCAGTCACAGAAAAGCATCTTACGGATGGCATGACAGTAAGAGAATTATGCAGTGCTGCCAT
AACCATGAGTGATAACACTGCGGCCAACTTACTTCTGACAACGATCGGAGGACCGAAGGAGCTAACCGCT
TTTTTGCACAACATGGGGGATCATGTAACTCGCCTTGATCGTTGGGAACCGGAGCTGAATGAAGCCATAC
CAAACGACGAGCGTGACACCACGATGCCTGTAGCAATGGCAACAACGTTGCGCAAACTATTAACTGGCGA
ACTACTTACTCTAGCTTCCCGGCAACAATTAATAGACTGGATGGAGGCGGATAAAGTTGCAGGACCACTT
CTGCGCTCGGCCCTTCCGGCTGGCTGGTTTATTGCTGATAAATCTGGAGCCGGTGAGCGTGGGTCTCGCG
GTATCATTGCAGCACTGGGGCCAGATGGTAAGCCCTCCCGTATCGTAGTTATCTACACGACGGGGAGTCA
GGCAACTATGGATGAACGAAATAGACAGATCGCTGAGATAGGTGCCTCACTGATTAAGCATTGGTAACTG
TCAGACCAAGTTTACTCATATATACTTTAGATTGATTTAAAACTTCATTTTTAATTTAAAAGGATCTAGG
TGAAGATCCTTTTTGATAATCTCATGACCAAAATCCCTTAACGTGAGTTTTCGTTCCACTGAGCGTCAGA
CCCCGTAGAAAAGATCAAAGGATCTTCTTGAGATCCTTTTTTTCTGCGCGTAATCTGCTGCTTGCAAACA
AAAAAACCACCGCTACCAGCGGTGGTTTGTTTGCCGGATCAAGAGCTACCAACTCTTTTTCCGAAGGTAA
CTGGCTTCAGCAGAGCGCAGATACCAAATACTGTTCTTCTAGTGTAGCCGTAGTTAGGCCACCACTTCAA
GAACTCTGTAGCACCGCCTACATACCTCGCTCTGCTAATCCTGTTACCAGTGGCTGCTGCCAGTGGCGAT
AAGTCGTGTCTTACCGGGTTGGACTCAAGACGATAGTTACCGGATAAGGCGCAGCGGTCGGGCTGAACGG
GGGGTTCGTGCACACAGCCCAGCTTGGAGCGAACGACCTACACCGAACTGAGATACCTACAGCGTGAGCT
ATGAGAAAGCGCCACGCTTCCCGAAGGGAGAAAGGCGGACAGGTATCCGGTAAGCGGCAGGGTCGGAACA
GGAGAGCGCACGAGGGAGCTTCCAGGGGGAAACGCCTGGTATCTTTATAGTCCTGTCGGGTTTCGCCACC
TCTGACTTGAGCGTCGATTTTTGTGATGCTCGTCAGGGGGGCGGAGCCTATGGAAAAACGCCAGCAACGC
GGCCTTTTTACGGTTCCTGGCCTTTTGCTGGCCTTTTGCTCACATG
