Features (pLannotate 1.2.2; 33 found; start..end, strand, type, name):
      1..22      +  protein_bind   CAP binding site: CAP binding activates transcription in the presence of cAMP. E. coli catabolite activator protein
     37..67      +  promoter       lac promoter: promoter for the E. coli lac operon
     75..91      +  protein_bind   lac operator: The lac repressor binds to the lac operator to inhibit transcription in E. coli. This inhibition can be relieved by adding lactose or isopropyl-β-D-thiogalactopyranoside (IPTG). lac repressor encoded by lacI
    136..154     +  promoter       T3 promoter: promoter for bacteriophage T3 RNA polymerase
    182..408     +  promoter       RSV promoter: Rous sarcoma virus enhancer/promoter
    409..589     +  LTR            5' LTR (truncated): truncated 5' long terminal repeat (LTR) from HIV-1
    636..761     +  misc_feature   HIV-1 Ψ: packaging signal of human immunodeficiency virus type 1
    745..1108    +  CDS            HIV-1 gag (fragment): gag protein from human immunodeficiency virus 1; gag
   1254..1487    +  misc_feature   RRE: The Rev response element (RRE) of HIV-1 allows for Rev-dependent mRNA export from the nucleus to the cytoplasm.
   1864..1964    +  CDS            Rev (fragment): human immunodeficiency virus 1 (HIV-1) Rev protein; rev; enhances nuclear export of unspliced and incompletely spliced viral mRNAs
   1965..1985    -  misc_feature   MCS (fragment): pBluescript multiple cloning site
   1996..2297    +  enhancer       CMV enhancer: human cytomegalovirus immediate early enhancer
   2298..2501    +  promoter       CMV promoter: human cytomegalovirus (CMV) immediate early promoter
   2503..2522    +  promoter       PLtetO-1 promoter (fragment): modified phage lambda PL promoter with tet operator sites (Lutz and Bujard, 1997)
   2524..2543    +  promoter       PLtetO-1 promoter (fragment): modified phage lambda PL promoter with tet operator sites (Lutz and Bujard, 1997)
   2561..2583    +  RBS            RBS: efficient ribosome binding site from bacteriophage T7 gene 10 (Olins and Rangwala, 1989)
   2600..2617    +  CDS            6xHis: 6xHis affinity tag
   2618..3334    +  CDS            yEGFP: yEGFP is a fluorescent protein published in 1997.
   3362..3442    +  CDS            M (fragment): M2_I40A0 - Also known as M2. Experimental evidence at protein level: Swiss-Prot protein existence level 1. Forms a proton-selective ion channel that is necessary for the efficient release of the viral genome during virus entry. After attaching to the cell surface, the virion enters the cell by endocytosis. Acidification of the endosome triggers M2 ion channel activity. The influx of protons into virion interior is believed to disrupt interactions between the viral ribonucleoprotein (RNP), matrix protein 1 (M1), and lipid bilayers, thereby freeing the viral genome from interaction with viral pr
   3474..3515    +  CDS            V5 tag: epitope tag from simian virus 5
   3599..3928    +  promoter       SV40 promoter: SV40 enhancer and early promoter
   3938..4537    +  CDS            PuroR: puromycin N-acetyltransferase; pac from Streptomyces alboniger; confers resistance to puromycin
   4527..4607    +  CDS            nef (fragment): NEF_HV1Z2 - Experimental evidence at protein level: Swiss-Prot protein existence level 1. Extracellular Nef protein targets CD4(+) T-lymphocytes for apoptosis by interacting with CXCR4 surface receptors. From Human immunodeficiency virus type 1 group M subtype D (isolate Z2/CDC-Z34) (HIV-1).
   4609..4842    +  LTR            3' LTR (ΔU3): self-inactivating 3' long terminal repeat (LTR) from HIV-1
   4914..5035    +  polyA_signal   SV40 poly(A) signal: SV40 polyadenylation signal
   5075..5210    +  rep_origin     SV40 ori: SV40 origin of replication
   5231..5249    -  promoter       T7 promoter: promoter for bacteriophage T7 RNA polymerase
   5257..5412    +  CDS            lacZα (fragment): LacZα fragment of β-galactosidase; lacZ fragment
   5417..5845    +  rep_origin     f1 ori (sequence partly withheld): f1 bacteriophage origin of replication; arrow indicates direction of (+) strand synthesis
   5898..6002    +  promoter       AmpR promoter: bla
   6003..6863    +  CDS            AmpR: β-lactamase; bla; confers resistance to ampicillin, carbenicillin, and related antibiotics
   7034..7622    +  rep_origin     ori: high-copy-number ColE1/pMB1/pBR322/pUC origin of replication
   7805..7897    +  CDS            lacI (fragment): lac repressor; lacI; The lac repressor binds to the lac operator to inhibit transcription in E. coli. This inhibition can be relieved by adding lactose or isopropyl-β-D-thiogalactopyranoside (IPTG).
>Addgene plasmid #140088 | pLenti-FlaviA-GFP-puro | addgene full sequence | sequence record 317310 | Addgene NGS Result
TAATGTGAGTTAGCTCACTCATTAGGCACCCCAGGCTTTACACTTTATGCTTCCGGCTCGTATGTTGTGT
GGAATTGTGAGCGGATAACAATTTCACACAGGAAACAGCTATGACCATGATTACGCCAAGCGCGCAATTA
ACCCTCACTAAAGGGAACAAAAGCTGGAGCTGCAAGCTTAATGTAGTCTTATGCAATACTCTTGTAGTCT
TGCAACATGGTAACGATGAGTTAGCAACATGCCTTACAAGGAGAGAAAAAGCACCGTGCATGCCGATTGG
TGGAAGTAAGGTGGTACGATCGTGCCTTATTAGGAAGGCAACAGACGGGTCTGACATGGATTGGACGAAC
CACTGAATTGCCGCATTGCAGAGATATTGTATTTAAGTGCCTAGCTCGATACATAAACGGGTCTCTCTGG
TTAGACCAGATCTGAGCCTGGGAGCTCTCTGGCTAACTAGGGAACCCACTGCTTAAGCCTCAATAAAGCT
TGCCTTGAGTGCTTCAAGTAGTGTGTGCCCGTCTGTTGTGTGACTCTGGTAACTAGAGATCCCTCAGACC
CTTTTAGTCAGTGTGGAAAATCTCTAGCAGTGGCGCCCGAACAGGGACTTGAAAGCGAAAGGGAAACCAG
AGGAGCTCTCTCGACGCAGGACTCGGCTTGCTGAAGCGCGCACGGCAAGAGGCGAGGGGCGGCGACTGGT
GAGTACGCCAAAAATTTTGACTAGCGGAGGCTAGAAGGAGAGAGATGGGTGCGAGAGCGTCAGTATTAAG
CGGGGGAGAATTAGATCGCGATGGGAAAAAATTCGGTTAAGGCCAGGGGGAAAGAAAAAATATAAATTAA
AACATATAGTATGGGCAAGCAGGGAGCTAGAACGATTCGCAGTTAATCCTGGCCTGTTAGAAACATCAGA
AGGCTGTAGACAAATACTGGGACAGCTACAACCATCCCTTCAGACAGGATCAGAAGAACTTAGATCATTA
TATAATACAGTAGCAACCCTCTATTGTGTGCATCAAAGGATAGAGATAAAAGACACCAAGGAAGCTTTAG
ACAAGATAGAGGAAGAGCAAAACAAAAGTAAGACCACCGCACAGCAAGCGGCCGCTGATCTTCAGACCTG
GAGGAGGAGATATGAGGGACAATTGGAGAAGTGAATTATATAAATATAAAGTAGTAAAAATTGAACCATT
AGGAGTAGCACCCACCAAGGCAAAGAGAAGAGTGGTGCAGAGAGAAAAAAGAGCAGTGGGAATAGGAGCT
TTGTTCCTTGGGTTCTTGGGAGCAGCAGGAAGCACTATGGGCGCAGCGTCAATGACGCTGACGGTACAGG
CCAGACAATTATTGTCTGGTATAGTGCAGCAGCAGAACAATTTGCTGAGGGCTATTGAGGCGCAACAGCA
TCTGTTGCAACTCACAGTCTGGGGCATCAAGCAGCTCCAGGCAAGAATCCTGGCTGTGGAAAGATACCTA
AAGGATCAACAGCTCCTGGGGATTTGGGGTTGCTCTGGAAAACTCATTTGCACCACTGCTGTGCCTTGGA
ATGCTAGTTGGAGTAATAAATCTCTGGAACAGATTTGGAATCACACGACCTGGATGGAGTGGGACAGAGA
AATTAACAATTACACAAGCTTAATACACTCCTTAATTGAAGAATCGCAAAACCAGCAAGAAAAGAATGAA
CAAGAATTATTGGAATTAGATAAATGGGCAAGTTTGTGGAATTGGTTTAACATAACAAATTGGCTGTGGT
ATATAAAATTATTCATAATGATAGTAGGAGGCTTGGTAGGTTTAAGAATAGTTTTTGCTGTACTTTCTAT
AGTGAATAGAGTTAGGCAGGGATATTCACCATTATCGTTTCAGACCCACCTCCCAACCCCGAGGGGACCC
GACAGGCCCGAAGGAATAGAAGAAGAAGGTGGAGAGAGAGACAGAGACAGATCCATTCGATTAGTGAACG
GATCTCGACGGTATCGATAAGCTTGGGAGTTCCGCTTACATAACTTACGGTAAATGGCCCGCCTGGCTGA
CCGCCCAACGACCCCCGCCCATTGACGTCAATAATGACGTATGTTCCCATAGTAACGCCAATAGGGACTT
TCCATTGACGTCAATGGGTGGAGTATTTACGGTAAACTGCCCACTTGGCAGTACATCAAGTGTATCATAT
GCCAAGTACGCCCCCTATTGACGTCAATGACGGTAAATGGCCCGCCTGGCATTATGCCCAGTACATGACC
TTATGGGACTTTCCTACTTGGCAGTACATCTACGTATTAGTCATCGCTATTACCATGGTGATGCGGTTTT
GGCAGTACATCAATGGGCGTGGATAGCGGTTTGACTCACGGGGATTTCCAAGTCTCCACCCCATTGACGT
CAATGGGAGTTTGTTTTGGCACCAAAATCAACGGGACTTTCCAAAATGTCGTAACAACTCCGCCCCATTG
ACGCAAATGGGCGGTAGGCGTGTACGGTGGGAGGTCTATATAAGCAGAGCTCTCCCTATCAGTGATAGAG
ATCTCCCTATCAGTGATAGAGATCGTCGACTAGAAATAATTTTGTTTAACTTTAAGAAGGAGATATACAT
ATGGCTAGCCACCATCACCATCACCATATGGTGAGCAAGGGCGAGGAGCTGTTCACCGGGGTGGTGCCCA
TCCTGGTCGAGCTGGACGGCGACGTAAACGGCCACAAGTTCAGCGTGTCCGGCGAGGGCGAGGGCGATGC
CACCTACGGCAAGCTGACCCTGAAGTTCATCTGCACCACCGGCAAGCTGCCCGTGCCCTGGCCCACCCTC
GTGACCACCTTCACCTACGGCGTGCAGTGCTTCAGCCGCTACCCCGACCACATGAAGCAGCACGACTTCT
TCAAGTCCGCCATGCCCGAAGGCTACGTCCAGGAGCGCACCATCTTCTTCAAGGACGACGGCAACTACAA
GACCCGCGCCGAGGTGAAGTTCGAGGGCGACACCCTGGTGAACCGCATCGAGCTGAAGGGCATCGACTTC
AAGGAGGACGGCAACATCCTGGGGCACAAGCTGGAGTACAACTACAACAGCCACAACGTCTATATCATGG
CCGACAAGCAGAAGAACGGCATCAAGGTGAACTTCAAGATCCGCCACAACATCGAGGACGGCAGCGTGCA
GCTCGCCGACCACTACCAGCAGAACACCCCCATCGGCGACGGCCCCGTGCTGCTGCCCGACAACCACTAC
CTGAGCACCCAGTCCGCCCTGAGCAAAGACCCCAACGAGAAGCGCGATCACATGGTCCTGCTGGAGTTCG
TGACCGCCGCCGGGATCACTCACGGCATGGACGAGCTCGCCAAGGCTGCGCAGCGTCGTGGTAGGATAGG
TAATGATTCGTCAGACCCTCTGGTCGTGGCTGCCTCCATTATTGGTATTCTGCACCTGATCCTGTGGATT
CTGGATCGTCTGTAACTCGAGTCTAGAGGGCCCGCGGTTCGAAGGTAAGCCTATCCCTAACCCTCTCCTC
GGTCTCGATTCTACGCGTACCGGTCATCATCACCATCACCATTGAGTTTAAACCTGCTGATCAGCCTCGA
CTGTGCCTTCTAGTCGACCCTGTGGAATGTGTGTCAGTTAGGGTGTGGAAAGTCCCCAGGCTCCCCAGCA
GGCAGAAGTATGCAAAGCATGCATCTCAATTAGTCAGCAACCAGGTGTGGAAAGTCCCCAGGCTCCCCAG
CAGGCAGAAGTATGCAAAGCATGCATCTCAATTAGTCAGCAACCATAGTCCCGCCCCTAACTCCGCCCAT
CCCGCCCCTAACTCCGCCCAGTTCCGCCCATTCTCCGCCCCATGGCTGACTAATTTTTTTTATTTATGCA
GAGGCCGAGGCCGCCTCGGCCTCTGAGCTATTCCAGAAGTAGTGAGGAGGCTTTTTTGGAGGCCTAGGCT
TTTGCAAAAAGCTTACCATGACCGAGTACAAGCCCACGGTGCGCCTCGCCACCCGCGACGACGTCCCCAG
GGCCGTACGCACCCTCGCCGCCGCGTTCGCCGACTACCCCGCCACGCGCCACACCGTCGATCCGGACCGC
CACATCGAGCGGGTCACCGAGCTGCAAGAACTCTTCCTCACGCGCGTCGGGCTCGACATCGGCAAGGTGT
GGGTCGCGGACGACGGCGCCGCGGTGGCGGTCTGGACCACGCCGGAGAGCGTCGAAGCGGGGGCGGTGTT
CGCCGAGATCGGCCCGCGCATGGCCGAGTTGAGCGGTTCCCGGCTGGCCGCGCAGCAACAGATGGAAGGC
CTCCTGGCGCCGCACCGGCCCAAGGAGCCCGCGTGGTTCCTGGCCACCGTCGGCGTCTCGCCCGACCACC
AGGGCAAGGGTCTGGGCAGCGCCGTCGTGCTCCCCGGAGTGGAGGCGGCCGAGCGCGCCGGGGTGCCCGC
CTTCCTGGAGACCTCCGCGCCCCGCAACCTCCCCTTCTACGAGCGGCTCGGCTTCACCGTCACCGCCGAC
GTCGAGGTGCCCGAAGGACCGCGCACCTGGTGCATGACCCGCAAGCCCGGTGCCTGAGGTACCTTTAAGA
CCAATGACTTACAAGGCAGCTGTAGATCTTAGCCACTTTTTAAAAGAAAAGGGGGGACTGGAAGGGCTAA
TTCACTCCCAACGAAGACAAGATCTGCTTTTTGCTTGTACTGGGTCTCTCTGGTTAGACCAGATCTGAGC
CTGGGAGCTCTCTGGCTAACTAGGGAACCCACTGCTTAAGCCTCAATAAAGCTTGCCTTGAGTGCTTCAA
GTAGTGTGTGCCCGTCTGTTGTGTGACTCTGGTAACTAGAGATCCCTCAGACCCTTTTAGTCAGTGTGGA
AAATCTCTAGCAGTAGTAGTTCATGTCATCTTATTATTCAGTATTTATAACTTGCAAAGAAATGAATATC
AGAGAGTGAGAGGAACTTGTTTATTGCAGCTTATAATGGTTACAAATAAAGCAATAGCATCACAAATTTC
ACAAATAAAGCATTTTTTTCACTGCATTCTAGTTGTGGTTTGTCCAAACTCATCAATGTATCTTATCATG
TCTGGCTCTAGCTATCCCGCCCCTAACTCCGCCCATCCCGCCCCTAACTCCGCCCAGTTCCGCCCATTCT
CCGCCCCATGGCTGACTAATTTTTTTTATTTATGCAGAGGCCGAGGCCGCCTCGGCCTCTGAGCTATTCC
AGAAGTAGTGAGGAGGCTTTTTTGGAGGCCTAGGGACGTACCCAATTCGCCCTATAGTGAGTCGTATTAC
GCGCGCTCACTGGCCGTCGTTTTACAACGTCGTGACTGGGAAAACCCTGGCGTTACCCAACTTAATCGCC
TTGCAGCACATCCCCCTTTCGCCAGCTGGCGTAATAGCGAAGAGGCCCGCACCGATCGCCCTTCCCAACA
GTTGCGCAGCCTGAATGGCGAATGGG
[124 nt withheld, positions 5417-5540]
C
[91 nt withheld, positions 5542-5632]
A
[49 nt withheld, positions 5634-5682]
CCTTTGACGTTGGAGTCCACGTTCTTT
[37 nt withheld, positions 5710-5746]
ACCCTATCTCGGTCTATTCTTTTGATTTATAAGGGATTTTGCCGATTTCGGCCTATTGGTTAAAAAATGA
GCTGATTTAACAAAAATTTAACGCGAATTTTAACAAAATATTAACGCTTACAATTTAGGTGGCACTTTTC
GGGGAAATGTGCGCGGAACCCCTATTTGTTTATTTTTCTAAATACATTCAAATATGTATCCGCTCATGAG
ACAATAACCCTGATAAATGCTTCAATAATATTGAAAAAGGAAGAGTATGAGTATTCAACATTTCCGTGTC
GCCCTTATTCCCTTTTTTGCGGCATTTTGCCTTCCTGTTTTTGCTCACCCAGAAACGCTGGTGAAAGTAA
AAGATGCTGAAGATCAGTTGGGTGCACGAGTGGGTTACATCGAACTGGATCTCAACAGCGGTAAGATCCT
TGAGAGTTTTCGCCCCGAAGAACGTTTTCCAATGATGAGCACTTTTAAAGTTCTGCTATGTGGCGCGGTA
TTATCCCGTATTGACGCCGGGCAAGAGCAACTCGGTCGCCGCATACACTATTCTCAGAATGACTTGGTTG
AGTACTCACCAGTCACAGAAAAGCATCTTACGGATGGCATGACAGTAAGAGAATTATGCAGTGCTGCCAT
AACCATGAGTGATAACACTGCGGCCAACTTACTTCTGACAACGATCGGAGGACCGAAGGAGCTAACCGCT
TTTTTGCACAACATGGGGGATCATGTAACTCGCCTTGATCGTTGGGAACCGGAGCTGAATGAAGCCATAC
CAAACGACGAGCGTGACACCACGATGCCTGTAGCAATGGCAACAACGTTGCGCAAACTATTAACTGGCGA
ACTACTTACTCTAGCTTCCCGGCAACAATTAATAGACTGGATGGAGGCGGATAAAGTTGCAGGACCACTT
CTGCGCTCGGCCCTTCCGGCTGGCTGGTTTATTGCTGATAAATCTGGAGCCGGTGAGCGTGGGTCTCGCG
GTATCATTGCAGCACTGGGGCCAGATGGTAAGCCCTCCCGTATCGTAGTTATCTACACGACGGGGAGTCA
GGCAACTATGGATGAACGAAATAGACAGATCGCTGAGATAGGTGCCTCACTGATTAAGCATTGGTAACTG
TCAGACCAAGTTTACTCATATATACTTTAGATTGATTTAAAACTTCATTTTTAATTTAAAAGGATCTAGG
TGAAGATCCTTTTTGATAATCTCATGACCAAAATCCCTTAACGTGAGTTTTCGTTCCACTGAGCGTCAGA
CCCCGTAGAAAAGATCAAAGGATCTTCTTGAGATCCTTTTTTTCTGCGCGTAATCTGCTGCTTGCAAACA
AAAAAACCACCGCTACCAGCGGTGGTTTGTTTGCCGGATCAAGAGCTACCAACTCTTTTTCCGAAGGTAA
CTGGCTTCAGCAGAGCGCAGATACCAAATACTGTTCTTCTAGTGTAGCCGTAGTTAGGCCACCACTTCAA
GAACTCTGTAGCACCGCCTACATACCTCGCTCTGCTAATCCTGTTACCAGTGGCTGCTGCCAGTGGCGAT
AAGTCGTGTCTTACCGGGTTGGACTCAAGACGATAGTTACCGGATAAGGCGCAGCGGTCGGGCTGAACGG
GGGGTTCGTGCACACAGCCCAGCTTGGAGCGAACGACCTACACCGAACTGAGATACCTACAGCGTGAGCT
ATGAGAAAGCGCCACGCTTCCCGAAGGGAGAAAGGCGGACAGGTATCCGGTAAGCGGCAGGGTCGGAACA
GGAGAGCGCACGAGGGAGCTTCCAGGGGGAAACGCCTGGTATCTTTATAGTCCTGTCGGGTTTCGCCACC
TCTGACTTGAGCGTCGATTTTTGTGATGCTCGTCAGGGGGGCGGAGCCTATGGAAAAACGCCAGCAACGC
GGCCTTTTTACGGTTCCTGGCCTTTTGCTGGCCTTTTGCTCACATGTTCTTTCCTGCGTTATCCCCTGAT
TCTGTGGATAACCGTATTACCGCCTTTGAGTGAGCTGATACCGCTCGCCGCAGCCGAACGACCGAGCGCA
GCGAGTCAGTGAGCGAGGAAGCGGAAGAGCGCCCAATACGCAAACCGCCTCTCCCCGCGCGTTGGCCGAT
TCATTAATGCAGCTGGCACGACAGGTTTCCCGACTGGAAAGCGGGCAGTGAGCGCAACGCAAT
